Addgene plasmid #75692: MAP3K7 gRNA (BRDN0001145981)
Purpose: 3rd generation lentiviral gRNA plasmid targeting human MAP3K7
Depositing lab: John Doench & David Root. Depositing organization: Broad Institute. Publication: Optimized sgRNA design to maximize activity and minimize off-target effects of CRISPR-Cas9. Doench JG, Fusi N, Sullender M, Hegde M, Vaimberg EW, Donovan KF, Smith I, Tothova Z, Wilen C, Orchard R, Virgin HW, Listgarten J, Root DE. Nat Biotechnol. 2016 Jan 18. doi: 10.1038/nbt.3437. PubMed 26780180.
Backbone
  Vector backbone: lentiGuide-Puro
  Backbone manufacturer: Zhang Lab (Addgene plasmid # 52963)
  Vector type: Mammalian Expression, Lentiviral, CRISPR
  Selectable markers: Puromycin
Growth in bacteria
  Bacterial resistance: Ampicillin, 100 μg/mL
  Growth temperature: 37°C
  Growth strain: DH5alpha
  Copy number: High Copy
Gene/Insert
  Gene/Insert name: MAP3K7 (alt names: MAP3K7; NM_003188.3)
  gRNA/shRNA sequence: CCCAGCTTTCCGAATCATGT
  Species: H. sapiens (human)
  Entrez Gene: MAP3K7 (a.k.a. CSCF, FMD2, MEKK7, TAK1, TGF1a)
  Promoter: hU6
  Cloning method: Unknown
  Sequencing primers: 5′ U6-F; 3′ pS2-R
Terms and licenses: Academic/Nonprofit Terms; Industry Terms: Not Available to Industry
Depositor comments: The gRNA was designed to target the following Genbank reference sequence(s): NM_003188.3,NM_145331.2,NM_145332.2,NM_145333.2. Note that this plasmid does NOT contain Cas9. It should be used in conjunction with lentiCas9-Blast (Addgene #52962) or otherwise with cell lines already expressing Cas9. Browse the full kinome gRNA library at http://www.addgene.org/pooled-library/broadgpp-human-kinome/ or visit http://www.broadinstitute.org/rnai/public/ for detailed protocols and information.
How to cite: MAP3K7 gRNA (BRDN0001145981) was a gift from John Doench & David Root (Addgene plasmid # 75692 ; http://n2t.net/addgene:75692 ; RRID:Addgene_75692)
