[The description below was written by a language model from this plasmid's Addgene catalogue record and pLannotate feature annotations shown in this document.]
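Description:
MAP3K7 gRNA (BRDN0001145981) is a third-generation lentiviral CRISPR guide plasmid built on the lentiGuide-Puro backbone and carrying a single guide RNA directed against human MAP3K7 (also known as TAK1). The guide was designed against several MAP3K7 transcript variants and belongs to a human kinome gRNA collection. In bacteria the plasmid replicates from a high-copy ColE1/pUC-type origin and is selected with ampicillin through the β-lactamase gene. The backbone also contains an f1 origin, lac regulatory remnants and T7/T3 promoters, as well as an SV40 origin and polyadenylation signal downstream of the viral cassette.

The transfer cassette is framed by an RSV promoter fused to a truncated HIV-1 5' LTR, which makes genomic RNA production Tat-independent, and by a self-inactivating ΔU3 3' LTR. Between them lie the Ψ packaging signal with a partial gag sequence, the Rev response element for nuclear export of the unspliced viral RNA, and a cPPT/CTS that aids nuclear import of the provirus. Two expression units are delivered. A human U6 RNA polymerase III promoter drives the MAP3K7 spacer joined to the Streptococcus pyogenes Cas9 guide scaffold. An EF-1α promoter with its first intron drives puromycin N-acetyltransferase, followed by a WPRE to enhance transcript expression, allowing puromycin selection of transduced mammalian cells.

The plasmid does not encode Cas9, so it is meant to be used alongside a separate Cas9 lentiviral vector or in cells that already express Cas9, typically to knock out MAP3K7 in human cells.
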