Features (pLannotate 1.2.2; 29 found; start..end, strand, type, name):
     14..80      +  CDS            small t antigen (fragment): SV40 (simian virus 40) small t antigen
    106..317     +  promoter       EF-1α core promoter: core promoter for human elongation factor EF-1α
    318..1256    +  intron         EF-1α intron A: intron upstream of the start codon of human EF-1α
   1278..1877    +  CDS            PuroR (fragment): puromycin N-acetyltransferase; pac from Streptomyces; confers resistance to puromycin
   1893..2481    +  misc_feature   WPRE: woodchuck hepatitis virus posttranscriptional regulatory element
   2532..2551    +  misc_feature   cPPT/CTS (fragment): central polypurine tract and central termination sequence of HIV-1
   2553..2786    +  LTR            3' LTR (ΔU3): self-inactivating 3' long terminal repeat (LTR) from HIV-1
   2864..2985    +  polyA_signal   SV40 poly(A) signal: SV40 polyadenylation signal
   3025..3160    +  rep_origin     SV40 ori: SV40 origin of replication
   3181..3199    -  promoter       T7 promoter: promoter for bacteriophage T7 RNA polymerase
   3207..3362    +  CDS            lacZα (fragment): LacZα fragment of β-galactosidase; lacZ fragment
   3367..3795    +  rep_origin     f1 ori (sequence partly withheld): f1 bacteriophage origin of replication; arrow indicates direction of (+) strand synthesis
   3848..3952    +  promoter       AmpR promoter: bla
   3953..4813    +  CDS            AmpR: β-lactamase; bla; confers resistance to ampicillin, carbenicillin, and related antibiotics
   4984..5572    +  rep_origin     ori: high-copy-number ColE1/pMB1/pBR322/pUC origin of replication
   5755..5847    +  CDS            lacI (fragment): lac repressor; lacI; The lac repressor binds to the lac operator to inhibit transcription in E. coli. This inhibition can be relieved by adding lactose or isopropyl-β-D-thiogalactopyranoside (IPTG).
   5860..5881    +  protein_bind   CAP binding site: CAP binding activates transcription in the presence of cAMP. E. coli catabolite activator protein
   5896..5926    +  promoter       lac promoter: promoter for the E. coli lac operon
   5934..5950    +  protein_bind   lac operator: The lac repressor binds to the lac operator to inhibit transcription in E. coli. This inhibition can be relieved by adding lactose or isopropyl-β-D-thiogalactopyranoside (IPTG). lac repressor encoded by lacI
   5995..6013    +  promoter       T3 promoter: promoter for bacteriophage T3 RNA polymerase
   6041..6267    +  promoter       RSV promoter: Rous sarcoma virus enhancer/promoter
   6268..6448    +  LTR            5' LTR (truncated): truncated 5' long terminal repeat (LTR) from HIV-1
   6495..6620    +  misc_feature   HIV-1 Ψ: packaging signal of human immunodeficiency virus type 1
   6604..6967    +  CDS            HIV-1 gag (fragment): gag protein from human immunodeficiency virus 1; gag
   7113..7346    +  misc_feature   RRE: The Rev response element (RRE) of HIV-1 allows for Rev-dependent mRNA export from the nucleus to the cytoplasm.
   7723..7749    +  CDS            Rev (fragment): human immunodeficiency virus 1 (HIV-1) Rev protein; rev; enhances nuclear export of unspliced and incompletely spliced viral mRNAs
   7753..7993    +  promoter       U6 promoter: RNA polymerase III promoter for human U6 snRNA
   8023..8098    +  misc_RNA       gRNA scaffold: guide RNA scaffold for the Streptococcus pyogenes CRISPR/Cas9 system
   8154..8271    +  misc_feature   cPPT/CTS: central polypurine tract and central termination sequence of HIV-1
>Addgene plasmid #75692 | MAP3K7 gRNA (BRDN0001145981) | addgene full sequence | sequence record 184378 | Addgene Assembled Sequence
CCCGGGTGCAAAGATGGATAAAGTTTTAAACAGAGAGGAATCTTTGCAGCTAATGGACCTTCTAGGTCTT
GAAAGGAGTGGGAATTGGCTCCGGTGCCCGTCAGTGGGCAGAGCGCACATCGCCCACAGTCCCCGAGAAG
TTGGGGGGAGGGGTCGGCAATTGATCCGGTGCCTAGAGAAGGTGGCGCGGGGTAAACTGGGAAAGTGATG
TCGTGTACTGGCTCCGCCTTTTTCCCGAGGGTGGGGGAGAACCGTATATAAGTGCAGTAGTCGCCGTGAA
CGTTCTTTTTCGCAACGGGTTTGCCGCCAGAACACAGGTAAGTGCCGTGTGTGGTTCCCGCGGGCCTGGC
CTCTTTACGGGTTATGGCCCTTGCGTGCCTTGAATTACTTCCACCTGGCTGCAGTACGTGATTCTTGATC
CCGAGCTTCGGGTTGGAAGTGGGTGGGAGAGTTCGAGGCCTTGCGCTTAAGGAGCCCCTTCGCCTCGTGC
TTGAGTTGAGGCCTGGCCTGGGCGCTGGGGCCGCCGCGTGCGAATCTGGTGGCACCTTCGCGCCTGTCTC
GCTGCTTTCGATAAGTCTCTAGCCATTTAAAATTTTTGATGACCTGCTGCGACGCTTTTTTTCTGGCAAG
ATAGTCTTGTAAATGCGGGCCAAGATCTGCACACTGGTATTTCGGTTTTTGGGGCCGCGGGCGGCGACGG
GGCCCGTGCGTCCCAGCGCACATGTTCGGCGAGGCGGGGCCTGCGAGCGCGGCCACCGAGAATCGGACGG
GGGTAGTCTCAAGCTGGCCGGCCTGCTCTGGTGCCTGGCCTCGCGCCGCCGTGTATCGCCCCGCCCTGGG
CGGCAAGGCTGGCCCGGTCGGCACCAGTTGCGTGAGCGGAAAGATGGCCGCTTCCCGGCCCTGCTGCAGG
GAGCTCAAAATGGAGGACGCGGCGCTCGGGAGAGCGGGCGGGTGAGTCACCCACACAAAGGAAAAGGGCC
TTTCCGTCCTCAGCCGTCGCTTCATGTGACTCCACGGAGTACCGGGCGCCGTCCAGGCACCTCGATTAGT
TCTCGAGCTTTTGGAGTACGTCGTCTTTAGGTTGGGGGGAGGGGTTTTATGCGATGGAGTTTCCCCACAC
TGAGTGGGTGGAGACTGAAGTTAGGCCAGCTTGGCACTTGATGTAATTCTCCTTGGAATTTGCCCTTTTT
GAGTTTGGATCTTGGTTCATTCTCAAGCCTCAGACAGTGGTTCAAAGTTTTTTTCTTCCATTTCAGGTGT
CGTGACGTACGGCCACCATGACCGAGTACAAGCCCACGGTGCGCCTCGCCACCCGCGACGACGTCCCCAG
GGCCGTACGCACCCTCGCCGCCGCGTTCGCCGACTACCCCGCCACGCGCCACACCGTCGATCCGGACCGC
CACATCGAGCGGGTCACCGAGCTGCAAGAACTCTTCCTCACGCGCGTCGGGCTCGACATCGGCAAGGTGT
GGGTCGCGGACGACGGCGCCGCCGTGGCGGTCTGGACCACGCCGGAGAGCGTCGAAGCGGGGGCGGTGTT
CGCCGAGATCGGCCCGCGCATGGCCGAGTTGAGCGGTTCCCGGCTGGCCGCGCAGCAACAGATGGAAGGC
CTCCTGGCGCCGCACCGGCCCAAGGAGCCCGCGTGGTTCCTGGCCACCGTCGGAGTCTCGCCCGACCACC
AGGGCAAGGGTCTGGGCAGCGCCGTCGTGCTCCCCGGAGTGGAGGCGGCCGAGCGCGCCGGGGTGCCCGC
CTTCCTGGAGACCTCCGCGCCCCGCAACCTCCCCTTCTACGAGCGGCTCGGCTTCACCGTCACCGCCGAC
GTCGAGGTGCCCGAAGGACCGCGCACCTGGTGCATGACCCGCAAGCCCGGTGCCTGAACGCGTTAAGTCG
ACAATCAACCTCTGGATTACAAAATTTGTGAAAGATTGACTGGTATTCTTAACTATGTTGCTCCTTTTAC
GCTATGTGGATACGCTGCTTTAATGCCTTTGTATCATGCTATTGCTTCCCGTATGGCTTTCATTTTCTCC
TCCTTGTATAAATCCTGGTTGCTGTCTCTTTATGAGGAGTTGTGGCCCGTTGTCAGGCAACGTGGCGTGG
TGTGCACTGTGTTTGCTGACGCAACCCCCACTGGTTGGGGCATTGCCACCACCTGTCAGCTCCTTTCCGG
GACTTTCGCTTTCCCCCTCCCTATTGCCACGGCGGAACTCATCGCCGCCTGCCTTGCCCGCTGCTGGACA
GGGGCTCGGCTGTTGGGCACTGACAATTCCGTGGTGTTGTCGGGGAAATCATCGTCCTTTCCTTGGCTGC
TCGCCTGTGTTGCCACCTGGATTCTGCGCGGGACGTCCTTCTGCTACGTCCCTTCGGCCCTCAATCCAGC
GGACCTTCCTTCCCGCGGCCTGCTGCCGGCTCTGCGGCCTCTTCCGCGTCTTCGCCTTCGCCCTCAGACG
AGTCGGATCTCCCTTTGGGCCGCCTCCCCGCGTCGACTTTAAGACCAATGACTTACAAGGCAGCTGTAGA
TCTTAGCCACTTTTTAAAAGAAAAGGGGGGACTGGAAGGGCTAATTCACTCCCAACGAAGACAAGATCTG
CTTTTTGCTTGTACTGGGTCTCTCTGGTTAGACCAGATCTGAGCCTGGGAGCTCTCTGGCTAACTAGGGA
ACCCACTGCTTAAGCCTCAATAAAGCTTGCCTTGAGTGCTTCAAGTAGTGTGTGCCCGTCTGTTGTGTGA
CTCTGGTAACTAGAGATCCCTCAGACCCTTTTAGTCAGTGTGGAAAATCTCTAGCAGTACGTATAGTAGT
TCATGTCATCTTATTATTCAGTATTTATAACTTGCAAAGAAATGAATATCAGAGAGTGAGAGGAACTTGT
TTATTGCAGCTTATAATGGTTACAAATAAAGCAATAGCATCACAAATTTCACAAATAAAGCATTTTTTTC
ACTGCATTCTAGTTGTGGTTTGTCCAAACTCATCAATGTATCTTATCATGTCTGGCTCTAGCTATCCCGC
CCCTAACTCCGCCCATCCCGCCCCTAACTCCGCCCAGTTCCGCCCATTCTCCGCCCCATGGCTGACTAAT
TTTTTTTATTTATGCAGAGGCCGAGGCCGCCTCGGCCTCTGAGCTATTCCAGAAGTAGTGAGGAGGCTTT
TTTGGAGGCCTAGGGACGTACCCAATTCGCCCTATAGTGAGTCGTATTACGCGCGCTCACTGGCCGTCGT
TTTACAACGTCGTGACTGGGAAAACCCTGGCGTTACCCAACTTAATCGCCTTGCAGCACATCCCCCTTTC
GCCAGCTGGCGTAATAGCGAAGAGGCCCGCACCGATCGCCCTTCCCAACAGTTGCGCAGCCTGAATGGCG
AATGGG
[124 nt withheld, positions 3367-3490]
C
[91 nt withheld, positions 3492-3582]
A
[49 nt withheld, positions 3584-3632]
CCTTTGACGTTGGAGTCCACGTTCTTT
[37 nt withheld, positions 3660-3696]
ACCCTATCTCGGTCTATTCTTTTGATTTATAAGGGATTTTGCCGATTTCGGCCTATTGGTTAAAAAATGA
GCTGATTTAACAAAAATTTAACGCGAATTTTAACAAAATATTAACGCTTACAATTTAGGTGGCACTTTTC
GGGGAAATGTGCGCGGAACCCCTATTTGTTTATTTTTCTAAATACATTCAAATATGTATCCGCTCATGAG
ACAATAACCCTGATAAATGCTTCAATAATATTGAAAAAGGAAGAGTATGAGTATTCAACATTTCCGTGTC
GCCCTTATTCCCTTTTTTGCGGCATTTTGCCTTCCTGTTTTTGCTCACCCAGAAACGCTGGTGAAAGTAA
AAGATGCTGAAGATCAGTTGGGTGCACGAGTGGGTTACATCGAACTGGATCTCAACAGCGGTAAGATCCT
TGAGAGTTTTCGCCCCGAAGAACGTTTTCCAATGATGAGCACTTTTAAAGTTCTGCTATGTGGCGCGGTA
TTATCCCGTATTGACGCCGGGCAAGAGCAACTCGGTCGCCGCATACACTATTCTCAGAATGACTTGGTTG
AGTACTCACCAGTCACAGAAAAGCATCTTACGGATGGCATGACAGTAAGAGAATTATGCAGTGCTGCCAT
AACCATGAGTGATAACACTGCGGCCAACTTACTTCTGACAACGATCGGAGGACCGAAGGAGCTAACCGCT
TTTTTGCACAACATGGGGGATCATGTAACTCGCCTTGATCGTTGGGAACCGGAGCTGAATGAAGCCATAC
CAAACGACGAGCGTGACACCACGATGCCTGTAGCAATGGCAACAACGTTGCGCAAACTATTAACTGGCGA
ACTACTTACTCTAGCTTCCCGGCAACAATTAATAGACTGGATGGAGGCGGATAAAGTTGCAGGACCACTT
CTGCGCTCGGCCCTTCCGGCTGGCTGGTTTATTGCTGATAAATCTGGAGCCGGTGAGCGTGGGTCTCGCG
GTATCATTGCAGCACTGGGGCCAGATGGTAAGCCCTCCCGTATCGTAGTTATCTACACGACGGGGAGTCA
GGCAACTATGGATGAACGAAATAGACAGATCGCTGAGATAGGTGCCTCACTGATTAAGCATTGGTAACTG
TCAGACCAAGTTTACTCATATATACTTTAGATTGATTTAAAACTTCATTTTTAATTTAAAAGGATCTAGG
TGAAGATCCTTTTTGATAATCTCATGACCAAAATCCCTTAACGTGAGTTTTCGTTCCACTGAGCGTCAGA
CCCCGTAGAAAAGATCAAAGGATCTTCTTGAGATCCTTTTTTTCTGCGCGTAATCTGCTGCTTGCAAACA
AAAAAACCACCGCTACCAGCGGTGGTTTGTTTGCCGGATCAAGAGCTACCAACTCTTTTTCCGAAGGTAA
CTGGCTTCAGCAGAGCGCAGATACCAAATACTGTTCTTCTAGTGTAGCCGTAGTTAGGCCACCACTTCAA
GAACTCTGTAGCACCGCCTACATACCTCGCTCTGCTAATCCTGTTACCAGTGGCTGCTGCCAGTGGCGAT
AAGTCGTGTCTTACCGGGTTGGACTCAAGACGATAGTTACCGGATAAGGCGCAGCGGTCGGGCTGAACGG
GGGGTTCGTGCACACAGCCCAGCTTGGAGCGAACGACCTACACCGAACTGAGATACCTACAGCGTGAGCT
ATGAGAAAGCGCCACGCTTCCCGAAGGGAGAAAGGCGGACAGGTATCCGGTAAGCGGCAGGGTCGGAACA
GGAGAGCGCACGAGGGAGCTTCCAGGGGGAAACGCCTGGTATCTTTATAGTCCTGTCGGGTTTCGCCACC
TCTGACTTGAGCGTCGATTTTTGTGATGCTCGTCAGGGGGGCGGAGCCTATGGAAAAACGCCAGCAACGC
GGCCTTTTTACGGTTCCTGGCCTTTTGCTGGCCTTTTGCTCACATGTTCTTTCCTGCGTTATCCCCTGAT
TCTGTGGATAACCGTATTACCGCCTTTGAGTGAGCTGATACCGCTCGCCGCAGCCGAACGACCGAGCGCA
GCGAGTCAGTGAGCGAGGAAGCGGAAGAGCGCCCAATACGCAAACCGCCTCTCCCCGCGCGTTGGCCGAT
TCATTAATGCAGCTGGCACGACAGGTTTCCCGACTGGAAAGCGGGCAGTGAGCGCAACGCAATTAATGTG
AGTTAGCTCACTCATTAGGCACCCCAGGCTTTACACTTTATGCTTCCGGCTCGTATGTTGTGTGGAATTG
TGAGCGGATAACAATTTCACACAGGAAACAGCTATGACCATGATTACGCCAAGCGCGCAATTAACCCTCA
CTAAAGGGAACAAAAGCTGGAGCTGCAAGCTTAATGTAGTCTTATGCAATACTCTTGTAGTCTTGCAACA
TGGTAACGATGAGTTAGCAACATGCCTTACAAGGAGAGAAAAAGCACCGTGCATGCCGATTGGTGGAAGT
AAGGTGGTACGATCGTGCCTTATTAGGAAGGCAACAGACGGGTCTGACATGGATTGGACGAACCACTGAA
TTGCCGCATTGCAGAGATATTGTATTTAAGTGCCTAGCTCGATACATAAACGGGTCTCTCTGGTTAGACC
AGATCTGAGCCTGGGAGCTCTCTGGCTAACTAGGGAACCCACTGCTTAAGCCTCAATAAAGCTTGCCTTG
AGTGCTTCAAGTAGTGTGTGCCCGTCTGTTGTGTGACTCTGGTAACTAGAGATCCCTCAGACCCTTTTAG
TCAGTGTGGAAAATCTCTAGCAGTGGCGCCCGAACAGGGACTTGAAAGCGAAAGGGAAACCAGAGGAGCT
CTCTCGACGCAGGACTCGGCTTGCTGAAGCGCGCACGGCAAGAGGCGAGGGGCGGCGACTGGTGAGTACG
CCAAAAATTTTGACTAGCGGAGGCTAGAAGGAGAGAGATGGGTGCGAGAGCGTCAGTATTAAGCGGGGGA
GAATTAGATCGCGATGGGAAAAAATTCGGTTAAGGCCAGGGGGAAAGAAAAAATATAAATTAAAACATAT
AGTATGGGCAAGCAGGGAGCTAGAACGATTCGCAGTTAATCCTGGCCTGTTAGAAACATCAGAAGGCTGT
AGACAAATACTGGGACAGCTACAACCATCCCTTCAGACAGGATCAGAAGAACTTAGATCATTATATAATA
CAGTAGCAACCCTCTATTGTGTGCATCAAAGGATAGAGATAAAAGACACCAAGGAAGCTTTAGACAAGAT
AGAGGAAGAGCAAAACAAAAGTAAGACCACCGCACAGCAAGCGGCCGCTGATCTTCAGACCTGGAGGAGG
AGATATGAGGGACAATTGGAGAAGTGAATTATATAAATATAAAGTAGTAAAAATTGAACCATTAGGAGTA
GCACCCACCAAGGCAAAGAGAAGAGTGGTGCAGAGAGAAAAAAGAGCAGTGGGAATAGGAGCTTTGTTCC
TTGGGTTCTTGGGAGCAGCAGGAAGCACTATGGGCGCAGCGTCAATGACGCTGACGGTACAGGCCAGACA
ATTATTGTCTGGTATAGTGCAGCAGCAGAACAATTTGCTGAGGGCTATTGAGGCGCAACAGCATCTGTTG
CAACTCACAGTCTGGGGCATCAAGCAGCTCCAGGCAAGAATCCTGGCTGTGGAAAGATACCTAAAGGATC
AACAGCTCCTGGGGATTTGGGGTTGCTCTGGAAAACTCATTTGCACCACTGCTGTGCCTTGGAATGCTAG
TTGGAGTAATAAATCTCTGGAACAGATTTGGAATCACACGACCTGGATGGAGTGGGACAGAGAAATTAAC
AATTACACAAGCTTAATACACTCCTTAATTGAAGAATCGCAAAACCAGCAAGAAAAGAATGAACAAGAAT
TATTGGAATTAGATAAATGGGCAAGTTTGTGGAATTGGTTTAACATAACAAATTGGCTGTGGTATATAAA
ATTATTCATAATGATAGTAGGAGGCTTGGTAGGTTTAAGAATAGTTTTTGCTGTACTTTCTATAGTGAAT
AGAGTTAGGCAGGGATATTCACCATTATCGTTTCAGACCCACCTCCCAACCCCGAGGGGACCCAGAGAGG
GCCTATTTCCCATGATTCCTTCATATTTGCATATACGATACAAGGCTGTTAGAGAGATAATTAGAATTAA
TTTGACTGTAAACACAAAGATATTAGTACAAAATACGTGACGTAGAAAGTAATAATTTCTTGGGTAGTTT
GCAGTTTTAAAATTATGTTTTAAAATGGACTATCATATGCTTACCGTAACTTGAAAGTATTTCGATTTCT
TGGCTTTATATATCTTGTGGAAAGGACGAAACACCGCCCAGCTTTCCGAATCATGTGTTTTAGAGCTAGA
AATAGCAAGTTAAAATAAGGCTAGTCCGTTATCAACTTGAAAAAGTGGCACCGAGTCGGTGCTTTTTTAA
GCTTGGCGTAACTAGATCTTGAGACAAATGGCAGTATTCATCCACAATTTTAAAAGAAAAGGGGGGATTG
GGGGGTACAGTGCAGGGGAAAGAATAGTAGACATAATAGCAACAGACATACAAACTAAAGAATTACAAAA
ACAAATTACAAAAATTCAAAATTTTCGGGTTTATTACAGGGACAGCAGAGATCCACTTTGGCGCCGGCTC
GAGGGGG
