>Addgene plasmid #75692 | MAP3K7 gRNA (BRDN0001145981) | depositor partial sequence | sequence record 143152 | Target Sequence
CCCAGCTTTCCGAATCATGT
