>Addgene plasmid #75692 | MAP3K7 gRNA (BRDN0001145981) | addgene partial sequence | sequence record 184377 | hU6-F
GTGACGTAGAAAGTAATAATTTCTTGGGTAGTTTGCAGTTTTAAAATTATGTTTTAAAATGGACTATCAT
ATGCTTACCGTAACTTGAAAGTATTTCGATTTCTTGGCTTTATATATCTTGTGGAAAGGACGAAACACCG
CCCAGCTTTCCGAATCATGTGTTTTAGAGCTAGAAATAGCAAGTTAAAATAAGGCTAGTCCGTTATCAAC
TTGAAAAAGTGGCACCGAGTCGGTGCTTTTTTAAGCTTGGCGTAACTAGATCTTGAGACAAATGGCAGTA
TTCATCCACAATTTTAAAAGAAAAGGGGGGATTGGGGGGTACAGTGCAGGGGAAAGAATAGTAGACATAA
TAGCAACAGACATACAAACTAAAGAATTACAAAAACAAATTACAAAAATTCAAAATTTTCGGGTTTATTA
CAGGGACAGCAGAGATCCACTTTGGCGCCGGCTCGAGGGGGCCCGGGTGCAAAGATGGATAAAGTTTTAA
ACAGAGAGGAATCTTTGCAGCTAATGGACCTTCTAGGTCTTGAAAGGAGTGGGAATTGGCTCCGGTGCCC
GTCAGTGGGC
